Addgene plasmid #75125: MSCV-EZH2-PGK-Puro-IRES-GFP
Purpose: Retroviral expression plasmid encoding wild type human EZH2
Depositing lab: Christopher Vakoc. Depositing organization: Cold Spring Harbor Laboratory. Publication: Sensitivity and engineered resistance of myeloid leukemia cells to BRD9 inhibition. Hohmann AF, Martin LJ, Minder JL, Roe JS, Shi J, Steurer S, Bader G, McConnell D, Pearson M, Gerstberger T, Gottschamel T, Thompson D, Suzuki Y, Koegl M, Vakoc CR. Nat Chem Biol. 2016 Jul 4. doi: 10.1038/nchembio.2115. PubMed 27376689.
Backbone
  Vector backbone: MSCV-transgene-PGK-Puro IRES-GFP
  Backbone size w/o insert (bp): 7656
  Vector type: Retroviral
  Selectable markers: Puromycin
Growth in bacteria
  Bacterial resistance: Ampicillin, 100 μg/mL
  Growth temperature: 37°C
  Growth strain: NEB Stable
  Copy number: Unknown
Gene/Insert
  Gene/Insert name: KMT6
  Species: H. sapiens (human)
  Insert size (bp): 2256
  Entrez Gene: EZH2 (a.k.a. ENX-1, ENX1, EZH2b, KMT6, KMT6A, WVS, WVS2)
  Tag / fusion protein: None
  Cloning method: Gibson Cloning
  Sequencing primers: 5′ MSCV5; 3′ MSCV3
Terms and licenses: Academic/Nonprofit Terms; Industry Terms: Not Available to Industry
How to cite: MSCV-EZH2-PGK-Puro-IRES-GFP was a gift from Christopher Vakoc (Addgene plasmid # 75125 ; http://n2t.net/addgene:75125 ; RRID:Addgene_75125)
