[The description below was written by a language model from this plasmid's Addgene catalogue record.]
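Description:
MSCV-EZH2-PGK-Puro-IRES-GFP is a retroviral expression plasmid built on a murine stem cell virus (MSCV) backbone of about 7.7 kb, carrying a roughly 2.3 kb insert that encodes wild-type human EZH2 (also known as KMT6), the histone methyltransferase subunit of Polycomb repressive complex 2. The coding sequence carries no epitope tag or fusion partner and was introduced by Gibson assembly. In bacteria the plasmid is maintained under ampicillin selection. The record does not state the origin of replication or copy number. The use of a recombination-deficient cloning strain is in keeping with the repeated LTR sequences typical of retroviral vectors.

No feature table is provided, so the layout can only be inferred from the construct and backbone names. In MSCV vectors of this design, the transgene is normally transcribed from the viral 5′ LTR, with the packaging signal allowing the genomic RNA to be incorporated into retroviral particles when the plasmid is introduced into a packaging cell line that supplies the viral proteins in trans. Downstream of the EZH2 position, a separate PGK promoter drives a bicistronic marker cassette in which the puromycin resistance gene is followed by an IRES and GFP. A single transcript thus yields both a drug-selection marker and a fluorescent reporter. This lets transduced mammalian cells be enriched with puromycin or tracked and sorted by fluorescence, independently of the transgene's own transcription unit.

The stated purpose is retroviral expression of wild-type human EZH2, giving stable integration and expression in target cells. It was deposited in connection with a study of myeloid leukemia cells and BRD9 inhibition, but the record does not say what role the EZH2 construct played in that work.
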