>Addgene plasmid #75125 | MSCV-EZH2-PGK-Puro-IRES-GFP | depositor partial sequence | sequence record 142073 | insert
ATGGGCCAGACTGGGAAGAAATCTGAGAAGGGACCAGTTTGTTGGCGGAAGCGTGTAAAATCAGAGTACA
TGCGACTGAGACAGCTCAAGAGGTTCAGACGAGCTGATGAAGTAAAGAGTATGTTTAGTTCCAATCGTCA
GAAAATTTTGGAAAGAACGGAAATCTTAAACCAAGAATGGAAACAGCGAAGGATACAGCCTGTGCACATC
CTGACTTCTGTGAGCTCATTGCGCGGGACTAGGGAGTGTTCGGTGACCAGTGACTTGGATTTTCCAACAC
AAGTCATCCCATTAAAGACTCTGAATGCAGTTGCTTCAGTACCCATAATGTATTCTTGGTCTCCCCTACA
GCAGAATTTTATGGTGGAAGATGAAACTGTTTTACATAACATTCCTTATATGGGAGATGAAGTTTTAGAT
CAGGATGGTACTTTCATTGAAGAACTAATAAAAAATTATGATGGGAAAGTACACGGGGATAGAGAATGTG
GGTTTATAAATGATGAAATTTTTGTGGAGTTGGTGAATGCCCTTGGTCAATATAATGATGATGACGATGA
TGATGATGGAGACGATCCTGAAGAAAGAGAAGAAAAGCAGAAAGATCTGGAGGATCACCGAGATGATAAA
GAAAGCCGCCCACCTCGGAAATTTCCTTCTGATAAAATTTTTGAAGCCATTTCCTCAATGTTTCCAGATA
AGGGCACAGCAGAAGAACTAAAGGAAAAATATAAAGAACTCACCGAACAGCAGCTCCCAGGCGCACTTCC
TCCTGAATGTACCCCCAACATAGATGGACCAAATGCTAAATCTGTTCAGAGAGAGCAAAGCTTACACTCC
TTTCATACGCTTTTCTGTAGGCGATGTTTTAAATATGACTGCTTCCTACATCGTAAGTGCAATTATTCTT
TTCATGCAACACCCAACACTTATAAGCGGAAGAACACAGAAACAGCTCTAGACAACAAACCTTGTGGACC
ACAGTGTTACCAGCATTTGGAGGGAGCAAAGGAGTTTGCTGCTGCTCTCACCGCTGAGCGGATAAAGACC
CCACCAAAACGTCCAGGAGGCCGCAGAAGAGGACGGCTTCCCAATAACAGTAGCAGGCCCAGCACCCCCA
CCATTAATGTGCTGGAATCAAAGGATACAGACAGTGATAGGGAAGCAGGGACTGAAACGGGGGGAGAGAA
CAATGATAAAGAAGAAGAAGAGAAGAAAGATGAAACTTCGAGCTCCTCTGAAGCAAATTCTCGGTGTCAA
ACACCAATAAAGATGAAGCCAAATATTGAACCTCCTGAGAATGTGGAGTGGAGTGGTGCTGAAGCCTCAA
TGTTTAGAGTCCTCATTGGCACTTACTATGACAATTTCTGTGCCATTGCTAGGTTAATTGGGACCAAAAC
ATGTAGACAGGTGTATGAGTTTAGAGTCAAAGAATCTAGCATCATAGCTCCAGCTCCCGCTGAGGATGTG
GATACTCCTCCAAGGAAAAAGAAGAGGAAACACCGGTTGTGGGCTGCACACTGCAGAAAGATACAGCTGA
AAAAGGACGGCTCCTCTAACCATGTTTACAACTATCAACCCTGTGATCATCCACGGCAGCCTTGTGACAG
TTCGTGCCCTTGTGTGATAGCACAAAATTTTTGTGAAAAGTTTTGTCAATGTAGTTCAGAGTGTCAAAAC
CGCTTTCCGGGATGCCGCTGCAAAGCACAGTGCAACACCAAGCAGTGCCCGTGCTACCTGGCTGTCCGAG
AGTGTGACCCTGACCTCTGTCTTACTTGTGGAGCCGCTGACCATTGGGACAGTAAAAATGTGTCCTGCAA
GAACTGCAGTATTCAGCGGGGCTCCAAAAAGCATCTATTGCTGGCACCATCTGACGTGGCAGGCTGGGGG
ATTTTTATCAAAGATCCTGTGCAGAAAAATGAATTCATCTCAGAATACTGTGGAGAGATTATTTCTCAAG
ATGAAGCTGACAGAAGAGGGAAAGTGTATGATAAATACATGTGCAGCTTTCTGTTCAACTTGAACAATGA
TTTTGTGGTGGATGCAACCCGCAAGGGTAACAAAATTCGTTTTGCAAATCATTCGGTAAATCCAAACTGC
TATGCAAAAGTTATGATGGTTAACGGTGATCACAGGATAGGTATTTTTGCCAAGAGAGCCATCCAGACTG
GCGAAGAGCTGTTTTTTGATTACAGATACAGCCAGGCTGATGCCCTGAAGTATGTCGGCATCGAAAGAGA
AATGGAAATCCCTTGA
