>Addgene plasmid #75125 | MSCV-EZH2-PGK-Puro-IRES-GFP | addgene partial sequence | sequence record 147031 | pLXSN5 5'-CCCTTGAACCTCCTCGTTCGACC-3'
TTTATCCAGCCCTCACTCCTTCTCTAGGCGCCGGAATTAGATCTCTCGAGACCATGGGCCAGACTGGGAA
GAAATCTGAGAAGGGACCAGTTTGTTGGCGGAAGCGTGTAAAATCAGAGTACATGCGACTGAGACAGCTC
AAGAGGTTCAGACGAGCTGATGAAGTAAAGAGTATGTTTAGTTCCAATCGTCAGAAAATTTTGGAAAGAA
CGGAAATCTTAAACCAAGAATGGAAACAGCGAAGGATACAGCCTGTGCACATCCTGACTTCTGTGAGCTC
ATTGCGCGGGACTAGGGAGTGTTCGGTGACCAGTGACTTGGATTTTCCAACACAAGTCATCCCATTAAAG
ACTCTGAATGCAGTTGCTTCAGTACCCATAATGTATTCTTGGTCTCCCCTACAGCAGAATTTTATGGTGG
AAGATGAAACTGTTTTACATAACATTCCTTATATGGGAGATGAAGTTTTAGATCAGGATGGTACTTTCAT
TGAAGAACTAATAAAAAATTATGATGGGAAAGTACACGGGGATAGAGAATGTGGGTTTATAAATGATGAA
ATTTTTGTGGAGTTGGTGAATGCCCTTGGTCAATATAATGATGATGACGATGATGATGATGGAGACGATC
CTGAAGAAAGAGAAGAAAAGCAGAAAGATCTGGAGGATCACCGAGATGATAAAGAAAGCCGCCCACCTCG
GAAATTTCCTTCTGATAAAATTTTTGAAGCCATTTCCTCAATGTTTCCAGATAAGGGCACAGCAGAAGAA
CTAAAGGAAAAATATAAAGAACTCACCGAACAGCAGCTCCCAGGCGCACTTCCTCCTGAATGTACCCCCA
ACATAGATGGACCAAATGCTAAATCTGTTCAGAGAGAGCAAAGCTTACACTCCTTTCATACGCTTTTCTG
TAGGCGATGTTTTAAATATGACTGCTTCCTACATCGTAAGTGCAATTATTCTTTTCATGCAACACCCAAC
ACTTATAAGCGGAAGAACAC
