>Addgene plasmid #75125 | MSCV-EZH2-PGK-Puro-IRES-GFP | addgene partial sequence | sequence record 147656 | MSCV_C_rev2 5'-ggccagaggccacttgtgtagcgcc-3'
AGCGGGGCTGCTAAAGCGCATGCTCCAGACTGCCTTGGGAAAAGCGCCTCCCCTACCCGGTAGAATTCTT
ATTATCAAGGGATTTCCATTTCTCTTTCGATGCCGACATACTTCAGGGCATCAGCCTGGCTGTATCTGTA
ATCAAAAAACAGCTCTTCGCCAGTCTGGATGGCTCTCTTGGCAAAAATACCTATCCTGTGATCACCGTTA
ACCATCATAACTTTTGCATAGCAGTTTGGATTTACCGAATGATTTGCAAAACGAATTTTGTTACCCTTGC
GGGTTGCATCCACCACAAAATCATTGTTCAAGTTGAACAGAAAGCTGCACATGTATTTATCATACACTTT
CCCTCTTCTGTCAGCTTCATCTTGAGAAATAATCTCTCCACAGTATTCTGAGATGAATTCATTTTTCTGC
ACAGGATCTTTGATAAAAATCCCCCAGCCTGCCACGTCAGATGGTGCCAGCAATAGATGCTTTTTGGAGC
CCCGCTGAATACTGCAGTTCTTGCAGGACACATTTTTACTGTCCCAATGGTCAGCGGCTCCACAAGTAAG
ACAGAGGTCAGGGTCACACTCTCGGACAGCCAGGTAGCACGGGCACTGCTTGGTGTTGCACTGTGCTTTG
CAGCGGCATCCCGGAAAGCGGTTTTGACACTCTGAACTACATTGACAAAACTTTTCACAAAAATTTTGTG
CTATCACACAAGGGCACGAACTGTCACAAGGCTGCCGTGGATGATCACAGGGTTGATAGTTGTAAACATG
GTTAGAGGAGCCGTCCTTTTTCAGCTGTATCTTTCTGCAGTGTGCAGCCCACAACCGGTGTTTCCTCTTC
TTTTTCCTTGGAGGAGTATCCACATCCTCAGCGGGAGCTGGAGCTATGATGCTAGATTCTTTGACTCTAA
ACTCATACACCTGTCTACATGTTTTGGTCCCAATTAACCTAGCAATGGCACAGAAATTGTCATAGTAAGT
GCCAATGAGGACTCTAAACATTGAGGCTTCAGCACCACTCCACTCCACATTCTCAGGAGGTTCAATATTT
GGCTTCATCTTTATTGG
